>Addgene plasmid #142515 | TFORF1887 | addgene full sequence | sequence record 397228 | Addgene NGS Result
TTAATGTAGTCTTATGCAATACTCTTGTAGTCTTGCAACATGGTAACGATGAGTTAGCAACATGCCTTAC
AAGGAGAGAAAAAGCACCGTGCATGCCGATTGGTGGAAGTAAGGTGGTACGATCGTGCCTTATTAGGAAG
GCAACAGACGGGTCTGACATGGATTGGACGAACCACTGAATTGCCGCATTGCAGAGATATTGTATTTAAG
TGCCTAGCTCGATACATAAACGGGTCTCTCTGGTTAGACCAGATCTGAGCCTGGGAGCTCTCTGGCTAAC
TAGGGAACCCACTGCTTAAGCCTCAATAAAGCTTGCCTTGAGTGCTTCAAGTAGTGTGTGCCCGTCTGTT
GTGTGACTCTGGTAACTAGAGATCCCTCAGACCCTTTTAGTCAGTGTGGAAAATCTCTAGCAGTGGCGCC
CGAACAGGGACTTGAAAGCGAAAGGGAAACCAGAGGAGCTCTCTCGACGCAGGACTCGGCTTGCTGAAGC
GCGCACGGCAAGAGGCGAGGGGCGGCGACTGGTGAGTACGCCAAAAATTTTGACTAGCGGAGGCTAGAAG
GAGAGAGATGGGTGCGAGAGCGTCAGTATTAAGCGGGGGAGAATTAGATCGCGATGGGAAAAAATTCGGT
TAAGGCCAGGGGGAAAGAAAAAATATAAATTAAAACATATAGTATGGGCAAGCAGGGAGCTAGAACGATT
CGCAGTTAATCCTGGCCTGTTAGAAACATCAGAAGGCTGTAGACAAATACTGGGACAGCTACAACCATCC
CTTCAGACAGGATCAGAAGAACTTAGATCATTATATAATACAGTAGCAACCCTCTATTGTGTGCATCAAA
GGATAGAGATAAAAGACACCAAGGAAGCTTTAGACAAGATAGAGGAAGAGCAAAACAAAAGTAAGACCAC
CGCACAGCAAGCGGCCGCTGATCTTCAGACCTGGAGGAGGAGATATGAGGGACAATTGGAGAAGTGAATT
ATATAAATATAAAGTAGTAAAAATTGAACCATTAGGAGTAGCACCCACCAAGGCAAAGAGAAGAGTGGTG
CAGAGAGAAAAAAGAGCAGTGGGAATAGGAGCTTTGTTCCTTGGGTTCTTGGGAGCAGCAGGAAGCACTA
TGGGCGCAGCGTCAATGACGCTGACGGTACAGGCCAGACAATTATTGTCTGGTATAGTGCAGCAGCAGAA
CAATTTGCTGAGGGCTATTGAGGCGCAACAGCATCTGTTGCAACTCACAGTCTGGGGCATCAAGCAGCTC
CAGGCAAGAATCCTGGCTGTGGAAAGATACCTAAAGGATCAACAGCTCCTGGGGATTTGGGGTTGCTCTG
GAAAACTCATTTGCACCACTGCTGTGCCTTGGAATGCTAGTTGGAGTAATAAATCTCTGGAACAGATTTG
GAATCACACGACCTGGATGGAGTGGGACAGAGAAATTAACAATTACACAAGCTTAATACACTCCTTAATT
GAAGAATCGCAAAACCAGCAAGAAAAGAATGAACAAGAATTATTGGAATTAGATAAATGGGCAAGTTTGT
GGAATTGGTTTAACATAACAAATTGGCTGTGGTATATAAAATTATTCATAATGATAGTAGGAGGCTTGGT
AGGTTTAAGAATAGTTTTTGCTGTACTTTCTATAGTGAATAGAGTTAGGCAGGGATATTCACCATTATCG
TTTCAGACCCACCTCCCAACCCCGAGGGGACCCATGCATTGCATCTCAATTAGTCAGCAACCAGGTGTGG
AAAGTCCCCAGGCTCCCCAGCAGGCAGAAGTATGCAAAGCATGCGTCTCAATTAGTCAGCAACCATAGTC
CCGCCCCTAACTCCGCCCATCCCGCCCCTAACTCCGCCCAGTTCCGCCCATTCTCCGCCCCATGGCTGAC
TAATTTTTTTTATTTATGCAGAGGCCGAGGCCGCCTCGGCCTCTGAGCTATTCCAGAAGTAGTGAGGAGG
CTTTTTTGGAGGCCTAGGCTTTTGCAAAAAGCTTTCTAGAGGTACCACCGGAGCTTACCATGACCGAGTA
CAAGCCCACGGTGCGCCTCGCCACCCGCGACGACGTCCCCAGGGCCGTACGCACCCTCGCCGCCGCGTTC
GCCGACTACCCCGCCACGCGCCACACCGTCGATCCGGACCGCCACATCGAGCGGGTCACCGAGCTGCAAG
AACTCTTCCTCACGCGCGTCGGGCTCGACATCGGCAAGGTGTGGGTCGCGGACGACGGCGCCGCCGTGGC
GGTCTGGACCACGCCGGAGAGCGTCGAAGCGGGGGCGGTGTTCGCCGAGATCGGCCCGCGCATGGCCGAG
TTGAGCGGTTCCCGGCTGGCCGCGCAGCAACAGATGGAAGGCCTCCTGGCGCCGCACCGGCCCAAGGAGC
CCGCGTGGTTCCTGGCCACCGTCGGCGTCTCGCCCGACCACCAGGGCAAGGGTCTGGGCAGCGCCGTCGT
GCTCCCCGGAGTGGAGGCGGCCGAGCGCGCCGGGGTGCCCGCCTTCCTGGAGACCTCCGCGCCCCGCAAC
CTCCCCTTCTACGAGCGGCTCGGCTTCACCGTCACCGCCGACGTCGAGGTGCCCGAAGGACCGCGCACCT
GGTGCATGACCCGCAAGCCCGGTGCCAGTTAACGAATTCTAGATCTTGAGACAAATGGCAGTATTCATCC
ACAATTTTAAAAGAAAAGGGGGGATTGGGGGGTACAGTGCAGGGGAAAGAATAGTAGACATAATAGCAAC
AGACATACAAACTAAAGAATTACAAAAACAAATTACAAAAATTCAAAATTTTCGGGTTTATTACAGGGAC
AGCAGAGATCCACTTTGGCGCCGGCTCGAGGCCTGCAGGTGCAAAGATGGATAAAGTTTTAAACAGAGAG
GAATCTTTGCAGCTAATGGACCTTCTAGGTCTTGAAAGGAGTGGGAATTGGCTCCGGTGCCCGTCAGTGG
GCAGAGCGCACATCGCCCACAGTCCCCGAGAAGTTGGGGGGAGGGGTCGGCAATTGAACCGGTGCCTAGA
GAAGGTGGCGCGGGGTAAACTGGGAAAGTGATGTCGTGTACTGGCTCCGCCTTTTTCCCGAGGGTGGGGG
AGAACCGTATATAAGTGCAGTAGTCGCCGTGAACGTTCTTTTTCGCAACGGGTTTGCCGCCAGAACACAG
GTAAGTGCCGTGTGTGGTTCCCGCGGGCCTGGCCTCTTTACGGGTTATGGCCCTTGCGTGCCTTGAATTA
CTTCCACCTGGCTGCAGTACGTGATTCTTGATCCCGAGCTTCGGGTTGGAAGTGGGTGGGAGAGTTCGAG
GCCTTGCGCTTAAGGAGCCCCTTCGCCTCGTGCTTGAGTTGAGGCCTGGCCTGGGCGCTGGGGCCGCCGC
GTGCGAATCTGGTGGCACCTTCGCGCCTGTCTCGCTGCTTTCGATAAGTCTCTAGCCATTTAAAATTTTT
GATGACCTGCTGCGACGCTTTTTTTCTGGCAAGATAGTCTTGTAAATGCGGGCCAAGATCTGCACACTGG
TATTTCGGTTTTTGGGGCCGCGGGCGGCGACGGGGCCCGTGCGTCCCAGCGCACATGTTCGGCGAGGCGG
GGCCTGCGAGCGCGGCCACCGAGAATCGGACGGGGGTAGTCTCAAGCTGGCCGGCCTGCTCTGGTGCCTG
GCCTCGCGCCGCCGTGTATCGCCCCGCCCTGGGCGGCAAGGCTGGCCCGGTCGGCACCAGTTGCGTGAGC
GGAAAGATGGCCGCTTCCCGGCCCTGCTGCAGGGAGCTCAAAATGGAGGACGCGGCGCTCGGGAGAGCGG
GCGGGTGAGTCACCCACACAAAGGAAAAGGGCCTTTCCGTCCTCAGCCGTCGCTTCATGTGACTCCACGG
AGTACCGGGCGCCGTCCAGGCACCTCGATTAGTTCTCGAGCTTTTGGAGTACGTCGTCTTTAGGTTGGGG
GGAGGGGTTTTATGCGATGGAGTTTCCCCACACTGAGTGGGTGGAGACTGAAGTTAGGCCAGCTTGGCAC
TTGATGTAATTCTCCTTGGAATTTGCCCTTTTTGAGTTTGGATCTTGGTTCATTCTCAAGCCTCAGACAG
TGGTTCAAAGTTTTTTTCTTCCATTTCAGGTGTCGTGAGGCTAGCACCGCCACCATGGATTTATCTGCTC
TTCGCGTTGAAGAAGTACAAAATGTCATTAATGCTATGCAGAAAATCTTAGAGTGTCCCATCTGTCTGGA
GTTGATCAAGGAACCTGTCTCCACAAAGTGTGACCACATATTTTGCAAATTTTGCATGCTGAAACTTCTC
AACCAGAAGAAAGGGCCTTCACAGTGTCCTTTATGTAAGAATGATATAACCAAAAGGAGCCTACAAGAAA
GTACGAGATTTAGTCAACTTGTTGAAGAGCTATTGAAAATCATTTGTGCTTTTCAGCTTGACACAGGTTT
GGAGTATGCAAACAGCTATAATTTTGCAAAAAAGGAAAATAACTCTCCTGAACATCTAAAAGATGAAGTT
TCTATCATCCAAAGTATGGGCTACAGAAACCGTGCCAAAAGACTTCTACAGAGTGAACCCGAAAATCCTT
CCTTGCAGGAAACCAGTCTCAGTGTCCAACTCTCTAACCTTGGAACTGTGAGAACTCTGAGGACAAAGCA
GCGGATACAACCTCAAAAGACGTCTGTCTACATTGAATTGGGATCTGATTCTTCTGAAGATACCGTTAAT
AAGGCAACTTATTGCAGTGTGGGAGATCAAGAATTGTTACAAATCACCCCTCAAGGAACCAGGGATGAAA
TCAGTTTGGATTCTGCAAAAAAGGCTGCTTGTGAATTTTCTGAGACGGATGTAACAAATACTGAACATCA
TCAACCCAGTAATAATGATTTGAACACCACTGAGAAGCGTGCAGCTGAGAGGCATCCAGAAAAGTATCAG
GGTGAAGCAGCATCTGGGTGTGAGAGTGAAACAAGCGTCTCTGAAGACTGCTCAGGGCTATCCTCTCAGA
GTGACATTTTAACCACTCAGCAGAGGGATACCATGCAACATAACCTGATAAAGCTCCAGCAGGAAATGGC
TGAACTAGAAGCTGTGTTAGAACAGCATGGGAGCCAGCCTTCTAACAGCTACCCTTCCATCATAAGTGAC
TCTTCTGCCCTTGAGGACCTGCGAAATCCAGAACAAAGCACATCAGAAAAAGTATTAACTTCACAGAAAA
GTAGTGAATACCCTATAAGCCAGAATCCAGAAGGCCTTTCTGCTGACAAGTTTGAGGTGTCTGCAGATAG
TTCTACCAGTAAAAATAAAGAACCAGGAGTGGAAAGGTCATCCCCTTCTAAATGCCCATCATTAGATGAT
AGGTGGTACATGCACAGTTGCTCTGGGAGTCTTCAGAATAGAAACTACCCATCTCAAGAGGAGCTCATTA
AGGTTGTTGATGTGGAGGAGCAACAGCTGGAAGAGTCTGGGCCACACGATTTGACGGAAACATCTTACTT
GCCAAGGCAAGATCTAGAGGGAACCCCTTACCTGGAATCTGGAATCAGCCTCTTCTCTGATGACCCTGAA
TCTGATCCTTCTGAAGACAGAGCCCCAGAGTCAGCTCGTGTTGGCAACATACCATCTTCAACCTCTGCAT
TGAAAGTTCCCCAATTGAAAGTTGCAGAATCTGCCCAGAGTCCAGCTGCTGCTCATACTACTGATACTGC
TGGGTATAATGCAATGGAAGAAAGTGTGAGCAGGGAGAAGCCAGAATTGACAGCTTCAACAGAAAGGGTC
AACAAAAGAATGTCCATGGTGGTGTCTGGCCTGACCCCAGAAGAATTTATGCTCGTGTACAAGTTTGCCA
GAAAACACCACATCACTTTAACTAATCTAATTACTGAAGAGACTACTCATGTTGTTATGAAAACAGATGC
TGAGTTTGTGTGTGAACGGACACTGAAATATTTTCTAGGAATTGCGGGAGGAAAATGGGTAGTTAGCTAT
TTCTGGGTGACCCAGTCTATTAAAGAAAGAAAAATGCTGAATGAGCATGATTTTGAAGTCAGAGGAGATG
TGGTCAATGGAAGAAACCACCAAGGTCCAAAGCGAGCAAGAGAATCCCAGGACAGAAAGATCTTCAGGGG
GCTAGAAATCTGTTGCTATGGGCCCTTCACCAACATGCCCACAGATCAACTGGAATGGATGGTACAGCTG
TGTGGTGCTTCTGTGGTGAAGGAGCTTTCATCATTCACCCTTGGCACAGGTGTCCACCCAATTGTGGTTG
TGCAGCCAGATGCCTGGACAGAGGACAATGGCTTCCATGCAATTGGGCAGATGTGTGAGGCACCTGTGGT
GACCCGAGAGTGGGTGTTGGACAGTGTAGCACTCTACCAGTGCCAGGAGCTGGACACCTACCTGATACCC
CAGATCCCCCACAGCCACTACTAGTAATGAACTAGTCCGTAACTTGAAAGTATTTCGATTTCTTGGCTTT
ATATATCTTGTGGAAAGGACGAAGTCGTTAGCGAGGACATTTAGATACGCGTTAAGTCGACAATCAACCT
CTGGATTACAAAATTTGTGAAAGATTGACTGGTATTCTTAACTATGTTGCTCCTTTTACGCTATGTGGAT
ACGCTGCTTTAATGCCTTTGTATCATGCTATTGCTTCCCGTATGGCTTTCATTTTCTCCTCCTTGTATAA
ATCCTGGTTGCTGTCTCTTTATGAGGAGTTGTGGCCCGTTGTCAGGCAACGTGGCGTGGTGTGCACTGTG
TTTGCTGACGCAACCCCCACTGGTTGGGGCATTGCCACCACCTGTCAGCTCCTTTCCGGGACTTTCGCTT
TCCCCCTCCCTATTGCCACGGCGGAACTCATCGCCGCCTGCCTTGCCCGCTGCTGGACAGGGGCTCGGCT
GTTGGGCACTGACAATTCCGTGGTGTTGTCGGGGAAATCATCGTCCTTTCCTTGGCTGCTCGCCTGTGTT
GCCACCTGGATTCTGCGCGGGACGTCCTTCTGCTACGTCCCTTCGGCCCTCAATCCAGCGGACCTTCCTT
CCCGCGGCCTGCTGCCGGCTCTGCGGCCTCTTCCGCGTCTTCGCCTTCGCCCTCAGACGAGTCGGATCTC
CCTTTGGGCCGCCTCCCCGCGTCGACTTTAAGACCAATGACTTACAAGGCAGCTGTAGATCTTAGCCACT
TTTTAAAAGAAAAGGGGGGACTGGAAGGGCTAATTCACTCCCAACGAAGACAAGATCTGCTTTTTGCTTG
TACTGGGTCTCTCTGGTTAGACCAGATCTGAGCCTGGGAGCTCTCTGGCTAACTAGGGAACCCACTGCTT
AAGCCTCAATAAAGCTTGCCTTGAGTGCTTCAAGTAGTGTGTGCCCGTCTGTTGTGTGACTCTGGTAACT
AGAGATCCCTCAGACCCTTTTAGTCAGTGTGGAAAATCTCTAGCAGTACGTATAGTAGTTCATGTCATCT
TATTATTCAGTATTTATAACTTGCAAAGAAATGAATATCAGAGAGTGAGAGGAACTTGTTTATTGCAGCT
TATAATGGTTACAAATAAAGCAATAGCATCACAAATTTCACAAATAAAGCATTTTTTTCACTGCATTCTA
GTTGTGGTTTGTCCAAACTCATCAATGTATCTTATCATGTCTGGCTCTAGCTATCCCGCCCCTAACTCCG
CCCATCCCGCCCCTAACTCCGCCCAGTTCCGCCCATTCTCCGCCCCATGGCTGACTAATTTTTTTTATTT
ATGCAGAGGCCGAGGCCGCCTCGGCCTCTGAGCTATTCCAGAAGTAGTGAGGAGGCTTTTTTGGAGGCCT
AGGGACGTACCCAATTCGCCCTATAGTGAGTCGTATTACGCGCGCTCACTGGCCGTCGTTTTACAACGTC
GTGACTGGGAAAACCCTGGCGTTACCCAACTTAATCGCCTTGCAGCACATCCCCCTTTCGCCAGCTGGCG
TAATAGCGAAGAGGCCCGCACCGATCGCCCTTCCCAACAGTTGCGCAGCCTGAATGGCGAATGGG
[124 nt withheld, positions 7976-8099]
C
[91 nt withheld, positions 8101-8191]
A
[49 nt withheld, positions 8193-8241]
CCTTTGACGTTGGAGTCCACGTTCTTT
[37 nt withheld, positions 8269-8305]
ACCCTATCTCGGTCTATTCTTTTGATTTATAAGGGATTTTGCCGATTTCGGCCTATTGGTTAAAAAATGA
GCTGATTTAACAAAAATTTAACGCGAATTTTAACAAAATATTAACGCTTACAATTTAGGTGGCACTTTTC
GGGGAAATGTGCGCGGAACCCCTATTTGTTTATTTTTCTAAATACATTCAAATATGTATCCGCTCATGAG
ACAATAACCCTGATAAATGCTTCAATAATATTGAAAAAGGAAGAGTATGAGTATTCAACATTTCCGTGTC
GCCCTTATTCCCTTTTTTGCGGCATTTTGCCTTCCTGTTTTTGCTCACCCAGAAACGCTGGTGAAAGTAA
AAGATGCTGAAGATCAGTTGGGTGCACGAGTGGGTTACATCGAACTGGATCTCAACAGCGGTAAGATCCT
TGAGAGTTTTCGCCCCGAAGAACGTTTTCCAATGATGAGCACTTTTAAAGTTCTGCTATGTGGCGCGGTA
TTATCCCGTATTGACGCCGGGCAAGAGCAACTCGGTCGCCGCATACACTATTCTCAGAATGACTTGGTTG
AGTACTCACCAGTCACAGAAAAGCATCTTACGGATGGCATGACAGTAAGAGAATTATGCAGTGCTGCCAT
AACCATGAGTGATAACACTGCGGCCAACTTACTTCTGACAACGATCGGAGGACCGAAGGAGCTAACCGCT
TTTTTGCACAACATGGGGGATCATGTAACTCGCCTTGATCGTTGGGAACCGGAGCTGAATGAAGCCATAC
CAAACGACGAGCGTGACACCACGATGCCTGTAGCAATGGCAACAACGTTGCGCAAACTATTAACTGGCGA
ACTACTTACTCTAGCTTCCCGGCAACAATTAATAGACTGGATGGAGGCGGATAAAGTTGCAGGACCACTT
CTGCGCTCGGCCCTTCCGGCTGGCTGGTTTATTGCTGATAAATCTGGAGCCGGTGAGCGTGGGTCTCGCG
GTATCATTGCAGCACTGGGGCCAGATGGTAAGCCCTCCCGTATCGTAGTTATCTACACGACGGGGAGTCA
GGCAACTATGGATGAACGAAATAGACAGATCGCTGAGATAGGTGCCTCACTGATTAAGCATTGGTAACTG
TCAGACCAAGTTTACTCATATATACTTTAGATTGATTTAAAACTTCATTTTTAATTTAAAAGGATCTAGG
TGAAGATCCTTTTTGATAATCTCATGACCAAAATCCCTTAACGTGAGTTTTCGTTCCACTGAGCGTCAGA
CCCCGTAGAAAAGATCAAAGGATCTTCTTGAGATCCTTTTTTTCTGCGCGTAATCTGCTGCTTGCAAACA
AAAAAACCACCGCTACCAGCGGTGGTTTGTTTGCCGGATCAAGAGCTACCAACTCTTTTTCCGAAGGTAA
CTGGCTTCAGCAGAGCGCAGATACCAAATACTGTTCTTCTAGTGTAGCCGTAGTTAGGCCACCACTTCAA
GAACTCTGTAGCACCGCCTACATACCTCGCTCTGCTAATCCTGTTACCAGTGGCTGCTGCCAGTGGCGAT
AAGTCGTGTCTTACCGGGTTGGACTCAAGACGATAGTTACCGGATAAGGCGCAGCGGTCGGGCTGAACGG
GGGGTTCGTGCACACAGCCCAGCTTGGAGCGAACGACCTACACCGAACTGAGATACCTACAGCGTGAGCT
ATGAGAAAGCGCCACGCTTCCCGAAGGGAGAAAGGCGGACAGGTATCCGGTAAGCGGCAGGGTCGGAACA
GGAGAGCGCACGAGGGAGCTTCCAGGGGGAAACGCCTGGTATCTTTATAGTCCTGTCGGGTTTCGCCACC
TCTGACTTGAGCGTCGATTTTTGTGATGCTCGTCAGGGGGGCGGAGCCTATGGAAAAACGCCAGCAACGC
GGCCTTTTTACGGTTCCTGGCCTTTTGCTGGCCTTTTGCTCACATGTTCTTTCCTGCGTTATCCCCTGAT
TCTGTGGATAACCGTATTACCGCCTTTGAGTGAGCTGATACCGCTCGCCGCAGCCGAACGACCGAGCGCA
GCGAGTCAGTGAGCGAGGAAGCGGAAGAGCGCCCAATACGCAAACCGCCTCTCCCCGCGCGTTGGCCGAT
TCATTAATGCAGCTGGCACGACAGGTTTCCCGACTGGAAAGCGGGCAGTGAGCGCAACGCAATTAATGTG
AGTTAGCTCACTCATTAGGCACCCCAGGCTTTACACTTTATGCTTCCGGCTCGTATGTTGTGTGGAATTG
TGAGCGGATAACAATTTCACACAGGAAACAGCTATGACCATGATTACGCCAAGCGCGCAATTAACCCTCA
CTAAAGGGAACAAAAGCTGGAGCTGCAAGC
Features (pLannotate 1.2.2; 32 found; start..end, strand, type, name):
      5..231     +  promoter       RSV promoter: Rous sarcoma virus enhancer/promoter
    232..412     +  LTR            5' LTR (truncated): truncated 5' long terminal repeat (LTR) from HIV-1
    459..584     +  misc_feature   HIV-1 Ψ: packaging signal of human immunodeficiency virus type 1
    568..931     +  CDS            HIV-1 gag (fragment): gag protein from human immunodeficiency virus 1; gag
   1077..1310    +  misc_feature   RRE: The Rev response element (RRE) of HIV-1 allows for Rev-dependent mRNA export from the nucleus to the cytoplasm.
   1687..1713    +  CDS            Rev (fragment): human immunodeficiency virus 1 (HIV-1) Rev protein; rev; enhances nuclear export of unspliced and incompletely spliced viral mRNAs
   1720..1743    +  promoter       SV40 promoter (fragment): SV40 early promoter
   1744..1815    +  promoter       SV40 promoter (fragment): SV40 enhancer and early promoter
   1839..1974    +  rep_origin     SV40 ori: SV40 origin of replication
   2020..2616    +  CDS            PuroR (fragment): puromycin N-acetyltransferase; pac from Streptomyces; confers resistance to puromycin
   2665..2782    +  misc_feature   cPPT/CTS: central polypurine tract and central termination sequence of HIV-1
   2847..2913    +  CDS            small t antigen (fragment): SV40 (simian virus 40) small t antigen
   2920..4098    +  promoter       EF-1α promoter: strong constitutive promoter for human elongation factor EF-1α
   4115..4894    +  CDS            Brca1 (fragment): BRCA1_RAT - Experimental evidence at protein level: Swiss-Prot protein existence level 1. E3 ubiquitin-protein ligase that specifically mediates the formation of 'Lys-6'-linked polyubiquitin chains and plays a central role in DNA repair by facilitating cellular responses to DNA damage. It is unclear whether it also mediates the formation of other types of polyubiquitin chains. The BRCA1-BARD1 heterodimer coordinates a diverse range of cellular pathways such as DNA damage repair, ubiquitination and transcriptional regulation to maintain genomic stability. Regulates centrosomal microtubule nucle
   4910..6376    +  CDS            Brca1 (fragment): BRCA1_RAT - Experimental evidence at protein level: Swiss-Prot protein existence level 1. E3 ubiquitin-protein ligase that specifically mediates the formation of 'Lys-6'-linked polyubiquitin chains and plays a central role in DNA repair by facilitating cellular responses to DNA damage. It is unclear whether it also mediates the formation of other types of polyubiquitin chains. The BRCA1-BARD1 heterodimer coordinates a diverse range of cellular pathways such as DNA damage repair, ubiquitination and transcriptional regulation to maintain genomic stability. Regulates centrosomal microtubule nucle
   6407..6460    +  promoter       U6 promoter (fragment): RNA polymerase III promoter for human U6 snRNA
   6502..7090    +  misc_feature   WPRE: woodchuck hepatitis virus posttranscriptional regulatory element
   7141..7160    +  misc_feature   cPPT/CTS (fragment): central polypurine tract and central termination sequence of HIV-1
   7162..7395    +  LTR            3' LTR (ΔU3): self-inactivating 3' long terminal repeat (LTR) from HIV-1
   7473..7594    +  polyA_signal   SV40 poly(A) signal: SV40 polyadenylation signal
   7634..7769    +  rep_origin     SV40 ori: SV40 origin of replication
   7790..7808    -  promoter       T7 promoter: promoter for bacteriophage T7 RNA polymerase
   7816..7971    +  CDS            lacZα (fragment): LacZα fragment of β-galactosidase; lacZ fragment
   7976..8404    +  rep_origin     f1 ori (sequence partly withheld): f1 bacteriophage origin of replication; arrow indicates direction of (+) strand synthesis
   8457..8561    +  promoter       AmpR promoter: bla
   8562..9422    +  CDS            AmpR: β-lactamase; bla; confers resistance to ampicillin, carbenicillin, and related antibiotics
   9593..10181   +  rep_origin     ori: high-copy-number ColE1/pMB1/pBR322/pUC origin of replication
  10364..10456   +  CDS            lacI (fragment): lac repressor; lacI; The lac repressor binds to the lac operator to inhibit transcription in E. coli. This inhibition can be relieved by adding lactose or isopropyl-β-D-thiogalactopyranoside (IPTG).
  10469..10490   +  protein_bind   CAP binding site: CAP binding activates transcription in the presence of cAMP. E. coli catabolite activator protein
  10505..10535   +  promoter       lac promoter: promoter for the E. coli lac operon
  10543..10559   +  protein_bind   lac operator: The lac repressor binds to the lac operator to inhibit transcription in E. coli. This inhibition can be relieved by adding lactose or isopropyl-β-D-thiogalactopyranoside (IPTG). lac repressor encoded by lacI
  10604..10622   +  promoter       T3 promoter: promoter for bacteriophage T3 RNA polymerase
