[The description below was written by a language model from this plasmid's Addgene catalogue record and pLannotate feature annotations shown in this document.]
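Description:
TFORF1887 is a third-generation-style, self-inactivating lentiviral expression plasmid built on the pLX_TRC317 backbone. It belongs to a barcoded transcription factor ORF collection intended for pooled overexpression screens in mammalian cells. In bacteria it is maintained through a high-copy ColE1/pUC-type origin and selected with ampicillin via the β-lactamase gene. An f1 origin and remnants of a lac/T7/T3 cloning region are also present in the backbone. The depositor notes that the plasmid can recombine, as is common for LTR-containing vectors.

The viral genome is transcribed from an RSV promoter fused to a truncated HIV-1 5' LTR. It carries the Ψ packaging signal with a short gag fragment, the RRE for Rev-dependent nuclear export, a cPPT/CTS element and a ΔU3 3' LTR followed by an SV40 polyadenylation signal. Inside this unit, an SV40 early promoter drives the puromycin N-acetyltransferase gene so that transduced cells can be selected. A separate EF-1α promoter drives the insert, a human BRCA1 ORF of about 2.4 kb. This length points to a shorter isoform rather than the full-length protein, and the depositor gives corresponding transcript references.

The automated annotation splits the ORF into two segments and labels them by similarity to rat Brca1, but the catalogue entry gives the species as human. A WPRE downstream of the ORF enhances transcript stability and expression. The purpose field describes a unique 24-bp barcode that identifies the ORF in pooled screens. The barcode is not annotated in the feature table, so its position is not stated. A short U6 promoter fragment is annotated between the ORF and the WPRE.
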