Addgene plasmid #142515: TFORF1887
Purpose: Lentiviral vector for overexpressing transcription factor ORFs with unique 24-bp barcodes. Barcodes facilitate identification of transcription factors in pooled screens.
Depositing lab: Feng Zhang. Depositing organization: Broad Institute. Publication: A transcription factor atlas of directed differentiation. Joung J, Ma S, Tay T, Geiger-Schuller KR, Kirchgatterer PC, Verdine VK, Guo B, Arias-Garcia MA, Allen WE, Singh A, Kuksenko O, Abudayyeh OO, Gootenberg JS, Fu Z, Macrae RK, Buenrostro JD, Regev A, Zhang F. Cell. 2023 Jan 5;186(1):209-229.e26. doi: 10.1016/j.cell.2022.11.026. PubMed 36608654.
Backbone
  Vector backbone: pLX_TRC317
  Backbone manufacturer: Broad Institute Genetic Perturbation Platform
  Backbone size w/o insert (bp): 8264
  Vector type: Mammalian Expression, Lentiviral
  Selectable markers: Puromycin
Growth in bacteria
  Bacterial resistance: Ampicillin, 100 μg/mL
  Growth temperature: 37°C
  Growth strain: NEB Stable
  Copy number: High Copy
Gene/Insert
  Gene/Insert name: BRCA1
  Species: H. sapiens (human)
  Insert size (bp): 2381
  Entrez Gene: BRCA1 (a.k.a. BRCAI, BRCC1, BROVCA1, FANCS, IRIS, PNCA4, PPP1R53, PSCP, RNF53)
  Promoter: EF1a
  Cloning method: Unknown
  Sequencing primers: 5′ GGGTGGAGACTGAAGTTAGGCCAG; 3′ CACATAGCGTAAAAGGAGCAACATAG
Terms and licenses: Academic/Nonprofit Terms; Industry Terms: Not Available to Industry
Depositor comments: NM_007298,ENST00000491747 . The transcription factor ORF portion of this plasmid was synthesized by Genewiz. Please test multiple small colonies in case of plasmid recombination. To make this collection available in a timely manner, a portion of this collection was not fully sequenced by Addgene. If an Addgene verified full plasmid sequence is not available, please contact us prior to placing an order to request the full sequence.
How to cite: TFORF1887 was a gift from Feng Zhang (Addgene plasmid # 142515 ; http://n2t.net/addgene:142515 ; RRID:Addgene_142515)
