>Addgene plasmid #142515 | TFORF1887 | depositor partial sequence | sequence record 279683 | Insert
ACCGCCACCATGGATTTATCTGCTCTTCGCGTTGAAGAAGTACAAAATGTCATTAATGCTATGCAGAAAA
TCTTAGAGTGTCCCATCTGTCTGGAGTTGATCAAGGAACCTGTCTCCACAAAGTGTGACCACATATTTTG
CAAATTTTGCATGCTGAAACTTCTCAACCAGAAGAAAGGGCCTTCACAGTGTCCTTTATGTAAGAATGAT
ATAACCAAAAGGAGCCTACAAGAAAGTACGAGATTTAGTCAACTTGTTGAAGAGCTATTGAAAATCATTT
GTGCTTTTCAGCTTGACACAGGTTTGGAGTATGCAAACAGCTATAATTTTGCAAAAAAGGAAAATAACTC
TCCTGAACATCTAAAAGATGAAGTTTCTATCATCCAAAGTATGGGCTACAGAAACCGTGCCAAAAGACTT
CTACAGAGTGAACCCGAAAATCCTTCCTTGCAGGAAACCAGTCTCAGTGTCCAACTCTCTAACCTTGGAA
CTGTGAGAACTCTGAGGACAAAGCAGCGGATACAACCTCAAAAGACGTCTGTCTACATTGAATTGGGATC
TGATTCTTCTGAAGATACCGTTAATAAGGCAACTTATTGCAGTGTGGGAGATCAAGAATTGTTACAAATC
ACCCCTCAAGGAACCAGGGATGAAATCAGTTTGGATTCTGCAAAAAAGGCTGCTTGTGAATTTTCTGAGA
CGGATGTAACAAATACTGAACATCATCAACCCAGTAATAATGATTTGAACACCACTGAGAAGCGTGCAGC
TGAGAGGCATCCAGAAAAGTATCAGGGTGAAGCAGCATCTGGGTGTGAGAGTGAAACAAGCGTCTCTGAA
GACTGCTCAGGGCTATCCTCTCAGAGTGACATTTTAACCACTCAGCAGAGGGATACCATGCAACATAACC
TGATAAAGCTCCAGCAGGAAATGGCTGAACTAGAAGCTGTGTTAGAACAGCATGGGAGCCAGCCTTCTAA
CAGCTACCCTTCCATCATAAGTGACTCTTCTGCCCTTGAGGACCTGCGAAATCCAGAACAAAGCACATCA
GAAAAAGTATTAACTTCACAGAAAAGTAGTGAATACCCTATAAGCCAGAATCCAGAAGGCCTTTCTGCTG
ACAAGTTTGAGGTGTCTGCAGATAGTTCTACCAGTAAAAATAAAGAACCAGGAGTGGAAAGGTCATCCCC
TTCTAAATGCCCATCATTAGATGATAGGTGGTACATGCACAGTTGCTCTGGGAGTCTTCAGAATAGAAAC
TACCCATCTCAAGAGGAGCTCATTAAGGTTGTTGATGTGGAGGAGCAACAGCTGGAAGAGTCTGGGCCAC
ACGATTTGACGGAAACATCTTACTTGCCAAGGCAAGATCTAGAGGGAACCCCTTACCTGGAATCTGGAAT
CAGCCTCTTCTCTGATGACCCTGAATCTGATCCTTCTGAAGACAGAGCCCCAGAGTCAGCTCGTGTTGGC
AACATACCATCTTCAACCTCTGCATTGAAAGTTCCCCAATTGAAAGTTGCAGAATCTGCCCAGAGTCCAG
CTGCTGCTCATACTACTGATACTGCTGGGTATAATGCAATGGAAGAAAGTGTGAGCAGGGAGAAGCCAGA
ATTGACAGCTTCAACAGAAAGGGTCAACAAAAGAATGTCCATGGTGGTGTCTGGCCTGACCCCAGAAGAA
TTTATGCTCGTGTACAAGTTTGCCAGAAAACACCACATCACTTTAACTAATCTAATTACTGAAGAGACTA
CTCATGTTGTTATGAAAACAGATGCTGAGTTTGTGTGTGAACGGACACTGAAATATTTTCTAGGAATTGC
GGGAGGAAAATGGGTAGTTAGCTATTTCTGGGTGACCCAGTCTATTAAAGAAAGAAAAATGCTGAATGAG
CATGATTTTGAAGTCAGAGGAGATGTGGTCAATGGAAGAAACCACCAAGGTCCAAAGCGAGCAAGAGAAT
CCCAGGACAGAAAGATCTTCAGGGGGCTAGAAATCTGTTGCTATGGGCCCTTCACCAACATGCCCACAGA
TCAACTGGAATGGATGGTACAGCTGTGTGGTGCTTCTGTGGTGAAGGAGCTTTCATCATTCACCCTTGGC
ACAGGTGTCCACCCAATTGTGGTTGTGCAGCCAGATGCCTGGACAGAGGACAATGGCTTCCATGCAATTG
GGCAGATGTGTGAGGCACCTGTGGTGACCCGAGAGTGGGTGTTGGACAGTGTAGCACTCTACCAGTGCCA
GGAGCTGGACACCTACCTGATACCCCAGATCCCCCACAGCCACTACTAGTAATGAACTAGTCCGTAACTT
GAAAGTATTTCGATTTCTTGGCTTTATATATCTTGTGGAAAGGACGAAGTCGTTAGCGAGGACATTTAGA
T
