>Addgene plasmid #142515 | TFORF1887 | depositor partial sequence | sequence record 279684 | Barcode
AGTCGTTAGCGAGGACATTTAGAT
